>Addgene plasmid #35032 | pShuttle-FEN1mWT | addgene partial sequence | sequence record 52034 | CMV-F 5'-CGCAAATGGGCGGTAGGCGTG-3'
CTAAGCTTCTAGATAAGATCGCGTATGGACTACAAAGACCATGACGGTGATTATAAAGATCATGACATCG
ATTACAAGGATGACGATGACTTAATTAAAGGAATTCACGGCCTTGCCAAACTAATTGCTGATGTGGCCCC
CAGTGCCATCCGTGAGAATGACATCAAGAGCTACTTTGGTCGCAAAGTGGCCATCGATGCCTCCATGAGC
ATCTACCAGTTCCTGATTGCTGTTCGTCAGGGTGGGGATGTGCTGCAGAACGAGGAGGGTGAGACCACCA
GCCACCTGATGGGCATGTTCTACCGTACCATCCGCATGATGGAGAATGGCATCAAGCCTGTGTACGTCTT
TGATGGCAAACCACCACAGCTGAAGTCAGGCGAGCTGGCCAAGCGCAGTGAGAGGCGCGCCGAGGCTGAG
AAGCAACTGCAGCAGGCTCAGGAGGCTGGGATGGAGGAGGAGGTGGAGAAGTTCACCAAGAGGCTCGTGA
AGGTCACCAAGCAACACAATGATGAGTGCAAACACCTGCTGAGCCTCATGGGCATCCCTTACCTTGATGC
ACCCAGCGAGGCAGAGGCCAGCTGTGCTGCCCTGGCAAAGGCTGGCAAAGTCTATGCTGCGGCCACGGAG
GACATGGACTGCCTCACTTTTGGCAGCCCCGTGCTAATGCGACACTTAACTGCCAGTGAGGCCAAGAAGC
TGCCCATCCAAGAGTTCCATCTGAGCCGCGTCCTGCAGGAGCTGGGTCTGAACCAGGAGCAGTT
