[The description below was written by a language model from this plasmid's Addgene catalogue record.]
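Description:
pShuttle-FEN1mWT is an adenoviral shuttle plasmid for mammalian expression, built on the commercial pShuttle backbone (about 7.5 kb) and carrying an insert of roughly 1.5 kb, for a total size near 9 kb. It is maintained in E. coli as a high-copy plasmid under kanamycin selection. No feature table accompanies the record, so the origin of replication, the polyadenylation signal and the adenoviral sequences in the backbone are not individually documented here. Shuttle vectors of this type are generally used to transfer an expression cassette into an adenoviral genome plasmid by homologous recombination, producing a recombinant adenoviral genome that can then be packaged into virus in a complementing cell line.

The payload is FEN1mWT, a mouse (M. musculus) flap endonuclease 1 coding sequence that the name suggests is the wild-type form, expressed from the CMV promoter for strong constitutive transcription in mammalian cells. An N-terminal Flag tag on the insert allows the exogenous protein to be detected or immunoprecipitated separately from endogenous FEN1. The insert was placed by restriction cloning at an EcoRV site, and the site was destroyed at both junctions, so it cannot be released with that enzyme. Part of the plasmid derives from a construct made in another laboratory.

The associated publication concerns the role of FEN1 in maintaining telomere stability by facilitating re-initiation of replication forks. This suggests that the construct was used for adenovirus-mediated expression of tagged mouse FEN1 in that setting, although the record does not describe the specific experimental design.
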