Addgene plasmid #35032: pShuttle-FEN1mWT
Depositing lab: Sheila Stewart. Depositing organization: Washington University in Saint Louis. Publication: FEN1 ensures telomere stability by facilitating replication fork re-initiation. Saharia A, Teasley DC, Duxin JP, Dao B, Chiappinelli KB, Stewart SA. J Biol Chem. 2010 Aug 27;285(35):27057-66. Epub 2010 Jun 15. 10.1074/jbc.M110.112276 PubMed 20551483.
Backbone
  Vector backbone: pShuttle
  Backbone manufacturer: Stratgene
  Backbone size w/o insert (bp): 7500
  Total vector size (bp): 9000
  Vector type: Mammalian Expression, Adenoviral
Growth in bacteria
  Bacterial resistance: Kanamycin, 50 μg/mL
  Growth temperature: 37°C
  Growth strain: XL10 Gold
  Copy number: High Copy
Gene/Insert
  Gene/Insert name: FEN1mWT
  Species: M. musculus (mouse)
  Insert size (bp): 1500
  Promoter: CMV
  Tag / fusion protein: Flag (N terminal on insert)
  Cloning method: Restriction Enzyme; 5′ cloning site EcoRV (destroyed during cloning); 3′ cloning site EcoRV (destroyed during cloning)
  Sequencing primers: 5′ GGTctatataagcagagctg; 3′ CTGatcataatcagccataccac
Resource information
  A portion of this plasmid was derived from a plasmid made by: BINGHUI SHEN -- CITY OF HOPE
Terms and licenses: Academic/Nonprofit Terms; Industry Terms: Not Available to Industry
How to cite: pShuttle-FEN1mWT was a gift from Sheila Stewart (Addgene plasmid # 35032 ; http://n2t.net/addgene:35032 ; RRID:Addgene_35032)
